Addgene plasmid #85533: FgH1tUTG_muBim_Ex3
Purpose: Inducible expression of guide RNA (muBim_Ex3) with fluorescent GFP reporter
Depositing lab: Marco Herold. Depositing organization: Walter and Eliza Hall Institute of Medical Research. Publication: An inducible lentiviral guide RNA platform enables the identification of tumor-essential genes and tumor-promoting mutations in vivo. Aubrey BJ, Kelly GL, Kueh AJ, Brennan MS, O'Connor L, Milla L, Wilcox S, Tai L, Strasser A, Herold MJ. Cell Rep. 2015 Mar 3;10(8):1422-32. doi: 10.1016/j.celrep.2015.02.002. Epub 2015 Feb 26. PubMed 25732831.
Backbone
  Vector backbone: FUGW
  Backbone manufacturer: David Baltimore
  Total vector size (bp): 10957
Growth in bacteria
  Bacterial resistance: Ampicillin, 100 μg/mL
  Growth temperature: 37°C
  Growth strain: NEB Stable
  Copy number: High Copy
Gene/Insert
  Gene/Insert name: mu Bim
  gRNA/shRNA sequence: TCCCGCACAGGAGCTGCGGCGGAT
  Species: M. musculus (mouse)
  Promoter: H1t
  Cloning method: Restriction Enzyme; 5′ cloning site BsmB1 (destroyed during cloning); 3′ cloning site BsmB1 (destroyed during cloning)
  Sequencing primers: 5′ CAGACATACAAACTAAAGAAT
Terms and licenses: Academic/Nonprofit Terms; Industry Terms: Not Available to Industry
How to cite: FgH1tUTG_muBim_Ex3 was a gift from Marco Herold (Addgene plasmid # 85533 ; http://n2t.net/addgene:85533 ; RRID:Addgene_85533)
