[The description below was written by a language model from this plasmid's Addgene catalogue record and pLannotate feature annotations shown in this document.]
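Description:
FgH1tUTG_muBim_Ex3 is a third-generation-style HIV-1 lentiviral transfer plasmid built on the FUGW backbone, designed for doxycycline/tetracycline-regulated expression of a CRISPR guide RNA in mammalian cells. It is about 11 kb, replicates in E. coli from a high-copy ColE1/pUC-type origin and is selected with ampicillin (AmpR). The backbone also carries an f1 origin and an SV40/EM7-driven bleomycin/Zeocin resistance cassette that lies outside the viral genome. A CMV enhancer/promoter fused to a truncated 5' LTR drives production of the packageable viral RNA. This RNA includes the Ψ packaging signal with a partial gag sequence, the RRE for Rev-dependent nuclear export, the cPPT/CTS, a WPRE to enhance transcript expression, and a truncated 3' LTR.

The payload consists of two units. The first is the H1t promoter, a human H1 RNA polymerase III promoter modified with a tet operator sequence. It drives a guide targeting mouse Bim (by its name, exon 3) fused to the Streptococcus pyogenes Cas9 gRNA scaffold; the guide was inserted through BsmBI sites that were destroyed during cloning. The second is a human ubiquitin C promoter driving the Tet repressor (tetR) followed by EGFP. The table annotates no linker in the short gap between these two coding sequences, so the way they are co-expressed is not stated. TetR constitutively produced from the integrated provirus binds the operator and keeps guide transcription off until a tetracycline-class inducer releases it, while EGFP marks transduced cells for tracking or sorting. The plasmid encodes no Cas9, so the nuclease must be supplied separately. The construct is intended for inducible knockout of mouse Bim, and the associated work applied this platform to functional studies of tumour genes in vivo.
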