Features (pLannotate 1.2.2; 35 found; start..end, strand, type, name):
     28..208     +  LTR            5' LTR (truncated): truncated 5' long terminal repeat (LTR) from HIV-1
    240..464     +  polyA_signal   bGH poly(A) signal: bovine growth hormone polyadenylation signal
    468..489     +  promoter       SV40 promoter (fragment): SV40 enhancer and early promoter
    510..938     +  rep_origin     f1 ori (sequence partly withheld): f1 bacteriophage origin of replication; arrow indicates direction of (+) strand synthesis
    952..1281    +  promoter       SV40 promoter: SV40 enhancer and early promoter
   1329..1376    +  promoter       EM7 promoter: synthetic bacterial promoter&nbsp
   1395..1769    +  CDS            BleoR: antibiotic-binding protein; Sh ble from Streptoalloteichus hindustanus; confers resistance to bleomycin, phleomycin, and Zeocin™
   1779..1904    +  CDS            ble (fragment): BLE_KLEPN - Experimental evidence at protein level: Swiss-Prot protein existence level 1. Binding protein with a strong affinity to the bleomycin family of antibiotics. Binds to CL990; an antimitotic-antibiotic compound. From Klebsiella pneumoniae.
   1899..2020    +  polyA_signal   SV40 poly(A) signal: SV40 polyadenylation signal
   2091..2113    -  protein_bind   lac operator (fragment): The lac repressor binds to the lac operator to inhibit transcription in E. coli. This inhibition can be relieved by adding lactose or isopropyl-β-D-thiogalactopyranoside (IPTG). lac repressor encoded by lacI
   2117..2147    -  promoter       lac promoter: promoter for the E. coli lac operon
   2162..2183    -  protein_bind   CAP binding site: CAP binding activates transcription in the presence of cAMP. E. coli catabolite activator protein
   2196..2288    -  CDS            lacI (fragment): lac repressor; lacI; The lac repressor binds to the lac operator to inhibit transcription in E. coli. This inhibition can be relieved by adding lactose or isopropyl-β-D-thiogalactopyranoside (IPTG).
   2471..3059    -  rep_origin     ori: high-copy-number ColE1/pMB1/pBR322/pUC origin of replication
   3230..4090    -  CDS            AmpR: β-lactamase; bla; confers resistance to ampicillin, carbenicillin, and related antibiotics
   4091..4195    -  promoter       AmpR promoter: bla
   4254..4306    -  misc_feature   bom (fragment): basis of mobility region from pBR322
   4461..4840    +  enhancer       CMV enhancer: human cytomegalovirus immediate early enhancer
   4841..5040    +  promoter       CMV promoter: human cytomegalovirus (CMV) immediate early promoter
   5058..5238    +  LTR            5' LTR (truncated): truncated 5' long terminal repeat (LTR) from HIV-1
   5285..5410    +  misc_feature   HIV-1 Ψ: packaging signal of human immunodeficiency virus type 1
   5394..5757    +  CDS            HIV-1 gag (fragment): gag protein from human immunodeficiency virus 1; gag
   5903..6136    +  misc_feature   RRE: The Rev response element (RRE) of HIV-1 allows for Rev-dependent mRNA export from the nucleus to the cytoplasm.
   6513..6613    +  CDS            Rev (fragment): human immunodeficiency virus 1 (HIV-1) Rev protein; rev; enhances nuclear export of unspliced and incompletely spliced viral mRNAs
   6663..6780    +  misc_feature   cPPT/CTS: central polypurine tract and central termination sequence of HIV-1
   6836..7035    +  promoter       H1 promoter (fragment): human H1 RNA promoter
   7035..7055    +  promoter       PLtetO-1 promoter (fragment): modified phage lambda PL promoter with tet operator sites (Lutz and Bujard, 1997)
   7079..7154    +  misc_RNA       gRNA scaffold: guide RNA scaffold for the Streptococcus pyogenes CRISPR/Cas9 system
   7190..8401    +  promoter       UbC promoter: human ubiquitin C promoter
   8412..8435    -  misc_feature   MCS (fragment): pUC18/19 multiple cloning site
   8439..9059    +  CDS            tetR: TETR2_ECOLX - Experimental evidence at protein level: Swiss-Prot protein existence level 1. TetR is the repressor of the tetracycline resistance element; its N-terminal region forms a helix-turn-helix structure and binds DNA. Binding of tetracycline to TetR reduces the repressor affinity for the tetracycline resistance gene (tetA) promoter operator sites. From Escherichia coli.
   9123..9842    +  CDS            EGFP: the original enhanced GFP (Yang et al., 1996) mammalian codon-optimized
   9859..9882    +  misc_feature   MCS (fragment): pBluescript multiple cloning site
   9882..10470   +  misc_feature   WPRE: woodchuck hepatitis virus posttranscriptional regulatory element
  10395..21      +  CDS            nef (fragment) (across the origin): NEF_HV112 - Experimental evidence at protein level: Swiss-Prot protein existence level 1. Extracellular Nef protein targets CD4(+) T-lymphocytes for apoptosis by interacting with CXCR4 surface receptors. From Human immunodeficiency virus type 1 group M subtype B (isolate PCV12) (HIV-1).
>Addgene plasmid #85533 | FgH1tUTG_muBim_Ex3 | addgene full sequence | sequence record 169873 | Addgene NGS Result
GCCCGAGAGCTGCATCCGGACTGTACTGGGTCTCTCTGGTTAGACCAGATCTGAGCCTGGGAGCTCTCTG
GCTAACTAGGGAACCCACTGCTTAAGCCTCAATAAAGCTTGCCTTGAGTGCTTCAAGTAGTGTGTGCCCG
TCTGTTGTGTGACTCTGGTAACTAGAGATCCCTCAGACCCTTTTAGTCAGTGTGGAAAATCTCTAGCAGG
GCCCGTTTAAACCCGCTGATCAGCCTCGACTGTGCCTTCTAGTTGCCAGCCATCTGTTGTTTGCCCCTCC
CCCGTGCCTTCCTTGACCCTGGAAGGTGCCACTCCCACTGTCCTTTCCTAATAAAATGAGGAAATTGCAT
CGCATTGTCTGAGTAGGTGTCATTCTATTCTGGGGGGTGGGGTGGGGCAGGACAGCAAGGGGGAGGATTG
GGAAGACAATAGCAGGCATGCTGGGGATGCGGTGGGCTCTATGGCTTCTGAGGCGGAAAGAACCAGCTGG
GGCTCTAGGGGGTATCCCC
[124 nt withheld, positions 510-633]
C
[91 nt withheld, positions 635-725]
A
[49 nt withheld, positions 727-775]
CCTTTGACGTTGGAGTCCACGTTCTTT
[37 nt withheld, positions 803-839]
ACCCTATCTCGGTCTATTCTTTTGATTTATAAGGGATTTTGCCGATTTCGGCCTATTGGTTAAAAAATGA
GCTGATTTAACAAAAATTTAACGCGAATTAATTCTGTGGAATGTGTGTCAGTTAGGGTGTGGAAAGTCCC
CAGGCTCCCCAGCAGGCAGAAGTATGCAAAGCATGCATCTCAATTAGTCAGCAACCAGGTGTGGAAAGTC
CCCAGGCTCCCCAGCAGGCAGAAGTATGCAAAGCATGCATCTCAATTAGTCAGCAACCATAGTCCCGCCC
CTAACTCCGCCCATCCCGCCCCTAACTCCGCCCAGTTCCGCCCATTCTCCGCCCCATGGCTGACTAATTT
TTTTTATTTATGCAGAGGCCGAGGCCGCCTCTGCCTCTGAGCTATTCCAGAAGTAGTGAGGAGGCTTTTT
TGGAGGCCTAGGCTTTTGCAAAAAGCTCCCGGGAGCTTGTATATCCATTTTCGGATCTGATCAGCACGTG
TTGACAATTAATCATCGGCATAGTATATCGGCATAGTATAATACGACAAGGTGAGGAACTAAACCATGGC
CAAGTTGACCAGTGCCGTTCCGGTGCTCACCGCGCGCGACGTCGCCGGAGCGGTCGAGTTCTGGACCGAC
CGGCTCGGGTTCTCCCGGGACTTCGTGGAGGACGACTTCGCCGGTGTGGTCCGGGACGACGTGACCCTGT
TCATCAGCGCGGTCCAGGACCAGGTGGTGCCGGACAACACCCTGGCCTGGGTGTGGGTGCGCGGCCTGGA
CGAGCTGTACGCCGAGTGGTCGGAGGTCGTGTCCACGAACTTCCGGGACGCCTCCGGGCCGGCCATGACC
GAGATCGGCGAGCAGCCGTGGGGGCGGGAGTTCGCCCTGCGCGACCCGGCCGGCAACTGCGTGCACTTCG
TGGCCGAGGAGCAGGACTGACACGTGCTACGAGATTTCGATTCCACCGCCGCCTTCTATGAAAGGTTGGG
CTTCGGAATCGTTTTCCGGGACGCCGGCTGGATGATCCTCCAGCGCGGGGATCTCATGCTGGAGTTCTTC
GCCCACCCCAACTTGTTTATTGCAGCTTATAATGGTTACAAATAAAGCAATAGCATCACAAATTTCACAA
ATAAAGCATTTTTTTCACTGCATTCTAGTTGTGGTTTGTCCAAACTCATCAATGTATCTTATCATGTCTG
TATACCGTCGACCTCTAGCTAGAGCTTGGCGTAATCATGGTCATAGCTGTTTCCTGTGTGAAATTGTTAT
CCGCTCACAATTCCACACAACATACGAGCCGGAAGCATAAAGTGTAAAGCCTGGGGTGCCTAATGAGTGA
GCTAACTCACATTAATTGCGTTGCGCTCACTGCCCGCTTTCCAGTCGGGAAACCTGTCGTGCCAGCTGCA
TTAATGAATCGGCCAACGCGCGGGGAGAGGCGGTTTGCGTATTGGGCGCTCTTCCGCTTCCTCGCTCACT
GACTCGCTGCGCTCGGTCGTTCGGCTGCGGCGAGCGGTATCAGCTCACTCAAAGGCGGTAATACGGTTAT
CCACAGAATCAGGGGATAACGCAGGAAAGAACATGTGAGCAAAAGGCCAGCAAAAGGCCAGGAACCGTAA
AAAGGCCGCGTTGCTGGCGTTTTTCCATAGGCTCCGCCCCCCTGACGAGCATCACAAAAATCGACGCTCA
AGTCAGAGGTGGCGAAACCCGACAGGACTATAAAGATACCAGGCGTTTCCCCCTGGAAGCTCCCTCGTGC
GCTCTCCTGTTCCGACCCTGCCGCTTACCGGATACCTGTCCGCCTTTCTCCCTTCGGGAAGCGTGGCGCT
TTCTCATAGCTCACGCTGTAGGTATCTCAGTTCGGTGTAGGTCGTTCGCTCCAAGCTGGGCTGTGTGCAC
GAACCCCCCGTTCAGCCCGACCGCTGCGCCTTATCCGGTAACTATCGTCTTGAGTCCAACCCGGTAAGAC
ACGACTTATCGCCACTGGCAGCAGCCACTGGTAACAGGATTAGCAGAGCGAGGTATGTAGGCGGTGCTAC
AGAGTTCTTGAAGTGGTGGCCTAACTACGGCTACACTAGAAGAACAGTATTTGGTATCTGCGCTCTGCTG
AAGCCAGTTACCTTCGGAAAAAGAGTTGGTAGCTCTTGATCCGGCAAACAAACCACCGCTGGTAGCGGTG
GTTTTTTTGTTTGCAAGCAGCAGATTACGCGCAGAAAAAAAGGATCTCAAGAAGATCCTTTGATCTTTTC
TACGGGGTCTGACGCTCAGTGGAACGAAAACTCACGTTAAGGGATTTTGGTCATGAGATTATCAAAAAGG
ATCTTCACCTAGATCCTTTTAAATTAAAAATGAAGTTTTAAATCAATCTAAAGTATATATGAGTAAACTT
GGTCTGACAGTTACCAATGCTTAATCAGTGAGGCACCTATCTCAGCGATCTGTCTATTTCGTTCATCCAT
AGTTGCCTGACTCCCCGTCGTGTAGATAACTACGATACGGGAGGGCTTACCATCTGGCCCCAGTGCTGCA
ATGATACCGCGAGACCCACGCTCACCGGCTCCAGATTTATCAGCAATAAACCAGCCAGCCGGAAGGGCCG
AGCGCAGAAGTGGTCCTGCAACTTTATCCGCCTCCATCCAGTCTATTAATTGTTGCCGGGAAGCTAGAGT
AAGTAGTTCGCCAGTTAATAGTTTGCGCAACGTTGTTGCCATTGCTACAGGCATCGTGGTGTCACGCTCG
TCGTTTGGTATGGCTTCATTCAGCTCCGGTTCCCAACGATCAAGGCGAGTTACATGATCCCCCATGTTGT
GCAAAAAAGCGGTTAGCTCCTTCGGTCCTCCGATCGTTGTCAGAAGTAAGTTGGCCGCAGTGTTATCACT
CATGGTTATGGCAGCACTGCATAATTCTCTTACTGTCATGCCATCCGTAAGATGCTTTTCTGTGACTGGT
GAGTACTCAACCAAGTCATTCTGAGAATAGTGTATGCGGCGACCGAGTTGCTCTTGCCCGGCGTCAATAC
GGGATAATACCGCGCCACATAGCAGAACTTTAAAAGTGCTCATCATTGGAAAACGTTCTTCGGGGCGAAA
ACTCTCAAGGATCTTACCGCTGTTGAGATCCAGTTCGATGTAACCCACTCGTGCACCCAACTGATCTTCA
GCATCTTTTACTTTCACCAGCGTTTCTGGGTGAGCAAAAACAGGAAGGCAAAATGCCGCAAAAAAGGGAA
TAAGGGCGACACGGAAATGTTGAATACTCATACTCTTCCTTTTTCAATATTATTGAAGCATTTATCAGGG
TTATTGTCTCATGAGCGGATACATATTTGAATGTATTTAGAAAAATAAACAAATAGGGGTTCCGCGCACA
TTTCCCCGAAAAGTGCCACCTGACGTCGACGGATCGGGAGATCTCCCGATCCCCTATGGTGCACTCTCAG
TACAATCTGCTCTGATGCCGCATAGTTAAGCCAGTATCTGCTCCCTGCTTGTGTGTTGGAGGTCGCTGAG
TAGTGCGCGAGCAAAATTTAAGCTACAACAAGGCAAGGCTTGACCGACAATTGCATGAAGAATCTGCTTA
GGGTTAGGCGTTTTGCGCTGCTTCGCGATGTACGGGCCAGATATACGCGTTGACATTGATTATTGACTAG
TTATTAATAGTAATCAATTACGGGGTCATTAGTTCATAGCCCATATATGGAGTTCCGCGTTACATAACTT
ACGGTAAATGGCCCGCCTGGCTGACCGCCCAACGACCCCCGCCCATTGACGTCAATAATGACGTATGTTC
CCATAGTAACGCCAATAGGGACTTTCCATTGACGTCAATGGGTGGAGTATTTACGGTAAACTGCCCACTT
GGCAGTACATCAAGTGTATCATATGCCAAGTACGCCCCCTATTGACGTCAATGACGGTAAATGGCCCGCC
TGGCATTATGCCCAGTACATGACCTTATGGGACTTTCCTACTTGGCAGTACATCTACGTATTAGTCATCG
CTATTACCATGGTGATGCGGTTTTGGCAGTACATCAATGGGCGTGGATAGCGGTTTGACTCACGGGGATT
TCCAAGTCTCCACCCCATTGACGTCAATGGGAGTTTGTTTTGGCACCAAAATCAACGGGACTTTCCAAAA
TGTCGTAACAACTCCGCCCCATTGACGCAAATGGGCGGTAGGCGTGTACGGTGGGAGGTCTATATAAGCA
GCGCGTTTTGCCTGTACTGGGTCTCTCTGGTTAGACCAGATCTGAGCCTGGGAGCTCTCTGGCTAACTAG
GGAACCCACTGCTTAAGCCTCAATAAAGCTTGCCTTGAGTGCTTCAAGTAGTGTGTGCCCGTCTGTTGTG
TGACTCTGGTAACTAGAGATCCCTCAGACCCTTTTAGTCAGTGTGGAAAATCTCTAGCAGTGGCGCCCGA
ACAGGGACTTGAAAGCGAAAGGGAAACCAGAGGAGCTCTCTCGACGCAGGACTCGGCTTGCTGAAGCGCG
CACGGCAAGAGGCGAGGGGCGGCGACTGGTGAGTACGCCAAAAATTTTGACTAGCGGAGGCTAGAAGGAG
AGAGATGGGTGCGAGAGCGTCAGTATTAAGCGGGGGAGAATTAGATCGCGATGGGAAAAAATTCGGTTAA
GGCCAGGGGGAAAGAAAAAATATAAATTAAAACATATAGTATGGGCAAGCAGGGAGCTAGAACGATTCGC
AGTTAATCCTGGCCTGTTAGAAACATCAGAAGGCTGTAGACAAATACTGGGACAGCTACAACCATCCCTT
CAGACAGGATCAGAAGAACTTAGATCATTATATAATACAGTAGCAACCCTCTATTGTGTGCATCAAAGGA
TAGAGATAAAAGACACCAAGGAAGCTTTAGACAAGATAGAGGAAGAGCAAAACAAAAGTAAGACCACCGC
ACAGCAAGCGGCCGCTGATCTTCAGACCTGGAGGAGGAGATATGAGGGACAATTGGAGAAGTGAATTATA
TAAATATAAAGTAGTAAAAATTGAACCATTAGGAGTAGCACCCACCAAGGCAAAGAGAAGAGTGGTGCAG
AGAGAAAAAAGAGCAGTGGGAATAGGAGCTTTGTTCCTTGGGTTCTTGGGAGCAGCAGGAAGCACTATGG
GCGCAGCGTCAATGACGCTGACGGTACAGGCCAGACAATTATTGTCTGGTATAGTGCAGCAGCAGAACAA
TTTGCTGAGGGCTATTGAGGCGCAACAGCATCTGTTGCAACTCACAGTCTGGGGCATCAAGCAGCTCCAG
GCAAGAATCCTGGCTGTGGAAAGATACCTAAAGGATCAACAGCTCCTGGGGATTTGGGGTTGCTCTGGAA
AACTCATTTGCACCACTGCTGTGCCTTGGAATGCTAGTTGGAGTAATAAATCTCTGGAACAGATTTGGAA
TCACACGACCTGGATGGAGTGGGACAGAGAAATTAACAATTACACAAGCTTAATACACTCCTTAATTGAA
GAATCGCAAAACCAGCAAGAAAAGAATGAACAAGAATTATTGGAATTAGATAAATGGGCAAGTTTGTGGA
ATTGGTTTAACATAACAAATTGGCTGTGGTATATAAAATTATTCATAATGATAGTAGGAGGCTTGGTAGG
TTTAAGAATAGTTTTTGCTGTACTTTCTATAGTGAATAGAGTTAGGCAGGGATATTCACCATTATCGTTT
CAGACCCACCTCCCAACCCCGAGGGGACCCGACAGGCCCGAAGGAATAGAAGAAGAAGGTGGAGAGAGAG
ACAGAGACAGATCCATTCGATTAGTGAACGGATCGGCACTGCGTGCGCCAATTCTGCAGACAAATGGCAG
TATTCATCCACAATTTTAAAAGAAAAGGGGGGATTGGGGGGTACAGTGCAGGGGAAAGAATAGTAGACAT
AATAGCAACAGACATACAAACTAAAGAATTACAAAAACAAATTACAAAAATTCAAAATTTTCGGGTTTAT
TACAGGGACAGCAGAGATCCAGTTTGGTTAATTAACCATGGAATTCGAACGCTGACGTCATCAACCCGCT
CCAAGGAATCGCGGGCCCAGTGTCACTAGGCGGGAACACCCAGCGCGCGTGCGCCCTGGCAGGAAGATGG
CTGTGAGGGACAGGGGAGTGGCGCCCTGCAATATTTGCATGTCGCTATGTGTTCTGGGAAATCACCATAA
ACGTGAAATGTCTTTGGATTTGGGAATCTTATAAGTCCCTATCAGTGATAGAGATTCCCGCACAGGAGCT
GCGGCGGATGTTTTAGAGCTAGAAATAGCAAGTTAAAATAAGGCTAGTCCGTTATCAACTTGAAAAAGTG
GCACCGAGTCGGTGCTTTTTTTTTAATTAACCCGTGTCGGCTCCAGATCTGGCCTCCGCGCCGGGTTTTG
GCGCCTCCCGCGGGCGCCCCCCTCCTCACGGCGAGCGCTGCCACGTCAGACGAAGGGCGCAGCGAGCGTC
CTGATCCTTCCGCCCGGACGCTCAGGACAGCGGCCCGCTGCTCATAAGACTCGGCCTTAGAACCCCAGTA
TCAGCAGAAGGACATTTTAGGACGGGACTTGGGTGACTCTAGGGCACTGGTTTTCTTTCCAGAGAGCGGA
ACAGGCGAGGAAAAGTAGTCCCTTCTCGGCGATTCTGCGGAGGGATCTCCGTGGGGCGGTGAACGCCGAT
GATTATATAAGGACGCGCCGGGTGTGGCACAGCTAGTTCCGTCGCAGCCGGGATTTGGGTCGCGGTTCTT
GTTTGTGGATCGCTGTGATCGTCACTTGGTGAGTAGCGGGCTGCTGGGCTGGCCGGGGCTTTCGTGGCCG
CCGGGCCGCTCGGTGGGACGGAAGCGTGTGGAGAGACCGCCAAGGGCTGTAGTCTGGGTCCGCGAGCAAG
GTTGCCCTGAACTGGGGGTTGGGGGGAGCGCAGCAAAATGGCGGCTGTTCCCGAGTCTTGAATGGAAGAC
GCTTGTGAGGCGGGCTGTGAGGTCGTTGAAACAAGGTGGGGGGCATGGTGGGCGGCAAGAACCCAAGGTC
TTGAGGCCTTCGCTAATGCGGGAAAGCTCTTATTCGGGTGAGATGGGCTGGGGCACCATCTGGGGACCCT
GACGTGAAGTTTGTCACTGACTGGAGAACTCGGTTTGTCGTCTGTTGCGGGGGCGGCAGTTATGGCGGTG
CCGTTGGGCAGTGCACCCGTACCTTTGGGAGCGCGCGCCCTCGTCGTGTCGTGACGTCACCCGTTCTGTT
GGCTTATAATGCAGGGTGGGGCCACCTGCCGGTAGGTGTGCGGTAGGCTTTTCTCCGTCGCAGGACGCAG
GGTTCGGGCCTAGGGTAGGCTCTCCTGAATCGACAGGCGCCGGACCTCTGGTGAGGGGAGGGATAAGTGA
GGCGTCAGTTTCTTTGGTCGGTTTTATGTACCTATCTTCTTAAGTAGCTGAAGCTCCGGTTTTGAACTAT
GCGCTCGGGGTTGGCGAGTGTGTTTTGTGAAGTTTTTTAGGCACCTTTTGAAATGTAATCATTTGGGTCA
ATATGTAATTTTCAGTGTTAGACTAGTAAATTGTCCGCTAAATTCTGGCCGTTTTTGGCTTTTTTGTTAG
ACGAAGCTTGGGCTGCAGGTCGACTCTAGAGGATCCACCATGTCCAGACTGGACAAGAGCAAAGTCATCA
ACTCTGCCTTGGAGCTCCTGAATGAAGTTGGCATTGAGGGCTTGACCACCAGGAAGCTGGCCCAGAAGCT
GGGTGTGGAGCAGCCTACCCTGTACTGGCATGTGAAGAACAAGAGGGCTCTGCTTGATGCCCTGGCCATT
GAGATGTTGGACAGGCACCACACCCACTTCTGCCCTCTGGAAGGGGAGTCCTGGCAGGACTTCCTGAGGA
ACAATGCCAAGAGCTTCAGATGTGCCTTGCTCTCCCACCGGGATGGTGCCAAAGTTCACTTGGGCACCAG
GCCTACAGAGAAGCAGTATGAGACCCTGGAGAACCAGCTGGCATTCCTGTGCCAACAAGGCTTCTCCCTG
GAAAATGCCTTGTATGCCCTCTCTGCTGTGGGCCACTTCACCTTGGGCTGTGTGCTGGAGGACCAGGAGC
ACCAAGTTGCCAAGGAGGAGAGGGAGACCCCCACCACTGACTCCATGCCACCACTGCTGCGGCAAGCTAT
TGAGTTGTTTGACCACCAAGGGGCTGAGCCTGCATTCCTTTTTGGCCTGGAACTGATCATCTGTGGCCTG
GAAAAGCAGCTGAAATGTGAGTCTGGCTCTGGGTCCGGTGAGGGCAGAGGAAGTCTGCTAACATGCGGTG
ACGTCGAGGAGAATCCTGGCCCAATGGTGAGCAAGGGCGAGGAGCTGTTCACCGGGGTGGTGCCCATCCT
GGTCGAGCTGGACGGCGACGTAAACGGCCACAAGTTCAGCGTGTCCGGCGAGGGCGAGGGCGATGCCACC
TACGGCAAGCTGACCCTGAAGTTCATCTGCACCACCGGCAAGCTGCCCGTGCCCTGGCCCACCCTCGTGA
CCACCCTGACCTACGGCGTGCAGTGCTTCAGCCGCTACCCCGACCACATGAAGCAGCACGACTTCTTCAA
GTCCGCCATGCCCGAAGGCTACGTCCAGGAGCGCACCATCTTCTTCAAGGACGACGGCAACTACAAGACC
CGCGCCGAGGTGAAGTTCGAGGGCGACACCCTGGTGAACCGCATCGAGCTGAAGGGCATCGACTTCAAGG
AGGACGGCAACATCCTGGGGCACAAGCTGGAGTACAACTACAACAGCCACAACGTCTATATCATGGCCGA
CAAGCAGAAGAACGGCATCAAGGTGAACTTCAAGATCCGCCACAACATCGAGGACGGCAGCGTGCAGCTC
GCCGACCACTACCAGCAGAACACCCCCATCGGCGACGGCCCCGTGCTGCTGCCCGACAACCACTACCTGA
GCACCCAGTCCGCCCTGAGCAAAGACCCCAACGAGAAGCGCGATCACATGGTCCTGCTGGAGTTCGTGAC
CGCCGCCGGGATCACTCTCGGCATGGACGAGCTGTACAAGTAAAGCGGCCGCGATCTACAATTCGATATC
AAGCTTATCGATAATCAACCTCTGGATTACAAAATTTGTGAAAGATTGACTGGTATTCTTAACTATGTTG
CTCCTTTTACGCTATGTGGATACGCTGCTTTAATGCCTTTGTATCATGCTATTGCTTCCCGTATGGCTTT
CATTTTCTCCTCCTTGTATAAATCCTGGTTGCTGTCTCTTTATGAGGAGTTGTGGCCCGTTGTCAGGCAA
CGTGGCGTGGTGTGCACTGTGTTTGCTGACGCAACCCCCACTGGTTGGGGCATTGCCACCACCTGTCAGC
TCCTTTCCGGGACTTTCGCTTTCCCCCTCCCTATTGCCACGGCGGAACTCATCGCCGCCTGCCTTGCCCG
CTGCTGGACAGGGGCTCGGCTGTTGGGCACTGACAATTCCGTGGTGTTGTCGGGGAAATCATCGTCCTTT
CCTTGGCTGCTCGCCTGTGTTGCCACCTGGATTCTGCGCGGGACGTCCTTCTGCTACGTCCCTTCGGCCC
TCAATCCAGCGGACCTTCCTTCCCGCGGCCTGCTGCCGGCTCTGCGGCCTCTTCCGCGTCTTCGCCTTCG
CCCTCAGACGAGTCGGATCTCCCTTTGGGCCGCCTCCCCGCATCGAGACCTAGAAAAACATGGAGCAATC
ACAAGTAGCAATACAGCAGCTACCAATGCTGATTGTGCCTGGCTAGAAGCACAAGAGGAGGAGGAGGTGG
GTTTTCCAGTCACACCTCAGGTACCTTTAAGACCAATGACTTACAAGGCAGCTGTAGATCTTAGCCACTT
TTTAAAAGAAAAGGGGGGACTGGAAGGGCTAATTCACTCCCAACGAAGACAAGATATCCTTGATCTGTGG
ATCTACCACACACAAGGCTACTTCCCTGATTGGCAGAACTACACACCAGGGCCAGGGATCAGATATCCAC
TGACCTTTGGATGGTGCTACAAGCTAGTACCAGTTGAGCAAGAGAAGGTAGAAGAAGCCAATGAAGGAGA
GAACACCCGCTTGTTACACCCTGTGAGCCTGCATGGGATGGATGACCCGGAGAGAGAAGTATTAGAGTGG
AGGTTTGACAGCCGCCTAGCATTTCATCACATG
